Addgene plasmid #80239: non-targeting control gRNA (BRDN0001162447)
Purpose: 3rd generation lentiviral gRNA plasmid, non-targeting control gRNA
Depositing lab: John Doench & David Root. Depositing organization: Broad Institute. Publication: Optimized sgRNA design to maximize activity and minimize off-target effects of CRISPR-Cas9. Doench JG, Fusi N, Sullender M, Hegde M, Vaimberg EW, Donovan KF, Smith I, Tothova Z, Wilen C, Orchard R, Virgin HW, Listgarten J, Root DE. Nat Biotechnol. 2016 Jan 18. doi: 10.1038/nbt.3437. PubMed 26780180.
Backbone
  Vector backbone: lentiGuide-Puro
  Backbone manufacturer: Zhang Lab (Addgene plasmid # 52963)
  Vector type: Mammalian Expression, Lentiviral, CRISPR
  Selectable markers: Puromycin
Growth in bacteria
  Bacterial resistance: Ampicillin, 100 μg/mL
  Growth temperature: 37°C
  Growth strain: DH5alpha
  Copy number: High Copy
Gene/Insert
  Gene/Insert name: Non-targeting control gRNA
  gRNA/shRNA sequence: GCCAGCGGGGATATGGTGAA
  Species: H. sapiens (human)
  Promoter: hU6
  Cloning method: Unknown
  Sequencing primers: 5′ U6-F; 3′ pS2-R
Terms and licenses: Academic/Nonprofit Terms; Industry Terms: Not Available to Industry
How to cite: non-targeting control gRNA (BRDN0001162447) was a gift from John Doench & David Root (Addgene plasmid # 80239 ; http://n2t.net/addgene:80239 ; RRID:Addgene_80239)
