[The description below was written by a language model from this plasmid's Addgene catalogue record and pLannotate feature annotations shown in this document.]
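Description:
Non-targeting control gRNA (BRDN0001162447) is a third-generation lentiviral guide RNA plasmid built on the lentiGuide-Puro backbone, carrying a control spacer intended to have no target in the human genome. It is propagated in E. coli as a high-copy plasmid through a ColE1/pUC-type origin with ampicillin selection from the β-lactamase gene. The backbone also retains an f1 origin, an SV40 origin and poly(A) signal, and leftover lac, T7 and T3 cloning-vector elements.

The lentiviral portion begins with a chimeric RSV promoter fused to a truncated HIV-1 5' LTR, which makes genomic RNA transcription in packaging cells independent of Tat. This is followed by the Ψ packaging signal with a short gag fragment, and the Rev response element for Rev-dependent nuclear export. It ends in a self-inactivating ΔU3 3' LTR, so the integrated provirus lacks LTR promoter activity. Between the LTRs sit two expression units. A human U6 RNA polymerase III promoter drives the 20-nt control spacer joined to the Streptococcus pyogenes Cas9 gRNA scaffold, with a cPPT/CTS element downstream that aids nuclear import of the viral genome. An EF-1α core promoter with its intron A then drives puromycin N-acetyltransferase for selection of transduced mammalian cells, and a WPRE enhances transcript expression.

The plasmid encodes no Cas9, so the nuclease must be supplied separately, for example from a Cas9-expressing cell line. It serves as a negative control alongside gene-targeting guides in the same backbone, accounting for the effects of transduction, puromycin selection and guide expression in CRISPR-Cas9 knockout experiments.
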