Features (pLannotate 1.2.2; 29 found; start..end, strand, type, name):
     14..80      +  CDS            small t antigen (fragment): SV40 (simian virus 40) small t antigen
    106..317     +  promoter       EF-1α core promoter: core promoter for human elongation factor EF-1α
    318..1256    +  intron         EF-1α intron A: intron upstream of the start codon of human EF-1α
   1278..1877    +  CDS            PuroR (fragment): puromycin N-acetyltransferase; pac from Streptomyces; confers resistance to puromycin
   1893..2481    +  misc_feature   WPRE: woodchuck hepatitis virus posttranscriptional regulatory element
   2532..2551    +  misc_feature   cPPT/CTS (fragment): central polypurine tract and central termination sequence of HIV-1
   2553..2786    +  LTR            3' LTR (ΔU3): self-inactivating 3' long terminal repeat (LTR) from HIV-1
   2864..2985    +  polyA_signal   SV40 poly(A) signal: SV40 polyadenylation signal
   3025..3160    +  rep_origin     SV40 ori: SV40 origin of replication
   3181..3199    -  promoter       T7 promoter: promoter for bacteriophage T7 RNA polymerase
   3207..3362    +  CDS            lacZα (fragment): LacZα fragment of β-galactosidase; lacZ fragment
   3367..3795    +  rep_origin     f1 ori (sequence partly withheld): f1 bacteriophage origin of replication; arrow indicates direction of (+) strand synthesis
   3848..3952    +  promoter       AmpR promoter: bla
   3953..4813    +  CDS            AmpR: β-lactamase; bla; confers resistance to ampicillin, carbenicillin, and related antibiotics
   4984..5572    +  rep_origin     ori: high-copy-number ColE1/pMB1/pBR322/pUC origin of replication
   5755..5847    +  CDS            lacI (fragment): lac repressor; lacI; The lac repressor binds to the lac operator to inhibit transcription in E. coli. This inhibition can be relieved by adding lactose or isopropyl-β-D-thiogalactopyranoside (IPTG).
   5860..5881    +  protein_bind   CAP binding site: CAP binding activates transcription in the presence of cAMP. E. coli catabolite activator protein
   5896..5926    +  promoter       lac promoter: promoter for the E. coli lac operon
   5934..5950    +  protein_bind   lac operator: The lac repressor binds to the lac operator to inhibit transcription in E. coli. This inhibition can be relieved by adding lactose or isopropyl-β-D-thiogalactopyranoside (IPTG). lac repressor encoded by lacI
   5995..6013    +  promoter       T3 promoter: promoter for bacteriophage T3 RNA polymerase
   6041..6267    +  promoter       RSV promoter: Rous sarcoma virus enhancer/promoter
   6268..6448    +  LTR            5' LTR (truncated): truncated 5' long terminal repeat (LTR) from HIV-1
   6495..6620    +  misc_feature   HIV-1 Ψ: packaging signal of human immunodeficiency virus type 1
   6604..6967    +  CDS            HIV-1 gag (fragment): gag protein from human immunodeficiency virus 1; gag
   7113..7346    +  misc_feature   RRE: The Rev response element (RRE) of HIV-1 allows for Rev-dependent mRNA export from the nucleus to the cytoplasm.
   7723..7749    +  CDS            Rev (fragment): human immunodeficiency virus 1 (HIV-1) Rev protein; rev; enhances nuclear export of unspliced and incompletely spliced viral mRNAs
   7753..7993    +  promoter       U6 promoter: RNA polymerase III promoter for human U6 snRNA
   8023..8098    +  misc_RNA       gRNA scaffold: guide RNA scaffold for the Streptococcus pyogenes CRISPR/Cas9 system
   8154..8271    +  misc_feature   cPPT/CTS: central polypurine tract and central termination sequence of HIV-1
>Addgene plasmid #80239 | non-targeting control gRNA (BRDN0001162447) | depositor full sequence | sequence record 150956 | Full Sequence
CCCGGGTGCAAAGATGGATAAAGTTTTAAACAGAGAGGAATCTTTGCAGCTAATGGACCTTCTAGGTCTT
GAAAGGAGTGGGAATTGGCTCCGGTGCCCGTCAGTGGGCAGAGCGCACATCGCCCACAGTCCCCGAGAAG
TTGGGGGGAGGGGTCGGCAATTGATCCGGTGCCTAGAGAAGGTGGCGCGGGGTAAACTGGGAAAGTGATG
TCGTGTACTGGCTCCGCCTTTTTCCCGAGGGTGGGGGAGAACCGTATATAAGTGCAGTAGTCGCCGTGAA
CGTTCTTTTTCGCAACGGGTTTGCCGCCAGAACACAGGTAAGTGCCGTGTGTGGTTCCCGCGGGCCTGGC
CTCTTTACGGGTTATGGCCCTTGCGTGCCTTGAATTACTTCCACCTGGCTGCAGTACGTGATTCTTGATC
CCGAGCTTCGGGTTGGAAGTGGGTGGGAGAGTTCGAGGCCTTGCGCTTAAGGAGCCCCTTCGCCTCGTGC
TTGAGTTGAGGCCTGGCCTGGGCGCTGGGGCCGCCGCGTGCGAATCTGGTGGCACCTTCGCGCCTGTCTC
GCTGCTTTCGATAAGTCTCTAGCCATTTAAAATTTTTGATGACCTGCTGCGACGCTTTTTTTCTGGCAAG
ATAGTCTTGTAAATGCGGGCCAAGATCTGCACACTGGTATTTCGGTTTTTGGGGCCGCGGGCGGCGACGG
GGCCCGTGCGTCCCAGCGCACATGTTCGGCGAGGCGGGGCCTGCGAGCGCGGCCACCGAGAATCGGACGG
GGGTAGTCTCAAGCTGGCCGGCCTGCTCTGGTGCCTGGCCTCGCGCCGCCGTGTATCGCCCCGCCCTGGG
CGGCAAGGCTGGCCCGGTCGGCACCAGTTGCGTGAGCGGAAAGATGGCCGCTTCCCGGCCCTGCTGCAGG
GAGCTCAAAATGGAGGACGCGGCGCTCGGGAGAGCGGGCGGGTGAGTCACCCACACAAAGGAAAAGGGCC
TTTCCGTCCTCAGCCGTCGCTTCATGTGACTCCACGGAGTACCGGGCGCCGTCCAGGCACCTCGATTAGT
TCTCGAGCTTTTGGAGTACGTCGTCTTTAGGTTGGGGGGAGGGGTTTTATGCGATGGAGTTTCCCCACAC
TGAGTGGGTGGAGACTGAAGTTAGGCCAGCTTGGCACTTGATGTAATTCTCCTTGGAATTTGCCCTTTTT
GAGTTTGGATCTTGGTTCATTCTCAAGCCTCAGACAGTGGTTCAAAGTTTTTTTCTTCCATTTCAGGTGT
CGTGACGTACGGCCACCATGACCGAGTACAAGCCCACGGTGCGCCTCGCCACCCGCGACGACGTCCCCAG
GGCCGTACGCACCCTCGCCGCCGCGTTCGCCGACTACCCCGCCACGCGCCACACCGTCGATCCGGACCGC
CACATCGAGCGGGTCACCGAGCTGCAAGAACTCTTCCTCACGCGCGTCGGGCTCGACATCGGCAAGGTGT
GGGTCGCGGACGACGGCGCCGCCGTGGCGGTCTGGACCACGCCGGAGAGCGTCGAAGCGGGGGCGGTGTT
CGCCGAGATCGGCCCGCGCATGGCCGAGTTGAGCGGTTCCCGGCTGGCCGCGCAGCAACAGATGGAAGGC
CTCCTGGCGCCGCACCGGCCCAAGGAGCCCGCGTGGTTCCTGGCCACCGTCGGAGTCTCGCCCGACCACC
AGGGCAAGGGTCTGGGCAGCGCCGTCGTGCTCCCCGGAGTGGAGGCGGCCGAGCGCGCCGGGGTGCCCGC
CTTCCTGGAGACCTCCGCGCCCCGCAACCTCCCCTTCTACGAGCGGCTCGGCTTCACCGTCACCGCCGAC
GTCGAGGTGCCCGAAGGACCGCGCACCTGGTGCATGACCCGCAAGCCCGGTGCCTGAACGCGTTAAGTCG
ACAATCAACCTCTGGATTACAAAATTTGTGAAAGATTGACTGGTATTCTTAACTATGTTGCTCCTTTTAC
GCTATGTGGATACGCTGCTTTAATGCCTTTGTATCATGCTATTGCTTCCCGTATGGCTTTCATTTTCTCC
TCCTTGTATAAATCCTGGTTGCTGTCTCTTTATGAGGAGTTGTGGCCCGTTGTCAGGCAACGTGGCGTGG
TGTGCACTGTGTTTGCTGACGCAACCCCCACTGGTTGGGGCATTGCCACCACCTGTCAGCTCCTTTCCGG
GACTTTCGCTTTCCCCCTCCCTATTGCCACGGCGGAACTCATCGCCGCCTGCCTTGCCCGCTGCTGGACA
GGGGCTCGGCTGTTGGGCACTGACAATTCCGTGGTGTTGTCGGGGAAATCATCGTCCTTTCCTTGGCTGC
TCGCCTGTGTTGCCACCTGGATTCTGCGCGGGACGTCCTTCTGCTACGTCCCTTCGGCCCTCAATCCAGC
GGACCTTCCTTCCCGCGGCCTGCTGCCGGCTCTGCGGCCTCTTCCGCGTCTTCGCCTTCGCCCTCAGACG
AGTCGGATCTCCCTTTGGGCCGCCTCCCCGCGTCGACTTTAAGACCAATGACTTACAAGGCAGCTGTAGA
TCTTAGCCACTTTTTAAAAGAAAAGGGGGGACTGGAAGGGCTAATTCACTCCCAACGAAGACAAGATCTG
CTTTTTGCTTGTACTGGGTCTCTCTGGTTAGACCAGATCTGAGCCTGGGAGCTCTCTGGCTAACTAGGGA
ACCCACTGCTTAAGCCTCAATAAAGCTTGCCTTGAGTGCTTCAAGTAGTGTGTGCCCGTCTGTTGTGTGA
CTCTGGTAACTAGAGATCCCTCAGACCCTTTTAGTCAGTGTGGAAAATCTCTAGCAGTACGTATAGTAGT
TCATGTCATCTTATTATTCAGTATTTATAACTTGCAAAGAAATGAATATCAGAGAGTGAGAGGAACTTGT
TTATTGCAGCTTATAATGGTTACAAATAAAGCAATAGCATCACAAATTTCACAAATAAAGCATTTTTTTC
ACTGCATTCTAGTTGTGGTTTGTCCAAACTCATCAATGTATCTTATCATGTCTGGCTCTAGCTATCCCGC
CCCTAACTCCGCCCATCCCGCCCCTAACTCCGCCCAGTTCCGCCCATTCTCCGCCCCATGGCTGACTAAT
TTTTTTTATTTATGCAGAGGCCGAGGCCGCCTCGGCCTCTGAGCTATTCCAGAAGTAGTGAGGAGGCTTT
TTTGGAGGCCTAGGGACGTACCCAATTCGCCCTATAGTGAGTCGTATTACGCGCGCTCACTGGCCGTCGT
TTTACAACGTCGTGACTGGGAAAACCCTGGCGTTACCCAACTTAATCGCCTTGCAGCACATCCCCCTTTC
GCCAGCTGGCGTAATAGCGAAGAGGCCCGCACCGATCGCCCTTCCCAACAGTTGCGCAGCCTGAATGGCG
AATGGG
[124 nt withheld, positions 3367-3490]
C
[91 nt withheld, positions 3492-3582]
A
[49 nt withheld, positions 3584-3632]
CCTTTGACGTTGGAGTCCACGTTCTTT
[37 nt withheld, positions 3660-3696]
ACCCTATCTCGGTCTATTCTTTTGATTTATAAGGGATTTTGCCGATTTCGGCCTATTGGTTAAAAAATGA
GCTGATTTAACAAAAATTTAACGCGAATTTTAACAAAATATTAACGCTTACAATTTAGGTGGCACTTTTC
GGGGAAATGTGCGCGGAACCCCTATTTGTTTATTTTTCTAAATACATTCAAATATGTATCCGCTCATGAG
ACAATAACCCTGATAAATGCTTCAATAATATTGAAAAAGGAAGAGTATGAGTATTCAACATTTCCGTGTC
GCCCTTATTCCCTTTTTTGCGGCATTTTGCCTTCCTGTTTTTGCTCACCCAGAAACGCTGGTGAAAGTAA
AAGATGCTGAAGATCAGTTGGGTGCACGAGTGGGTTACATCGAACTGGATCTCAACAGCGGTAAGATCCT
TGAGAGTTTTCGCCCCGAAGAACGTTTTCCAATGATGAGCACTTTTAAAGTTCTGCTATGTGGCGCGGTA
TTATCCCGTATTGACGCCGGGCAAGAGCAACTCGGTCGCCGCATACACTATTCTCAGAATGACTTGGTTG
AGTACTCACCAGTCACAGAAAAGCATCTTACGGATGGCATGACAGTAAGAGAATTATGCAGTGCTGCCAT
AACCATGAGTGATAACACTGCGGCCAACTTACTTCTGACAACGATCGGAGGACCGAAGGAGCTAACCGCT
TTTTTGCACAACATGGGGGATCATGTAACTCGCCTTGATCGTTGGGAACCGGAGCTGAATGAAGCCATAC
CAAACGACGAGCGTGACACCACGATGCCTGTAGCAATGGCAACAACGTTGCGCAAACTATTAACTGGCGA
ACTACTTACTCTAGCTTCCCGGCAACAATTAATAGACTGGATGGAGGCGGATAAAGTTGCAGGACCACTT
CTGCGCTCGGCCCTTCCGGCTGGCTGGTTTATTGCTGATAAATCTGGAGCCGGTGAGCGTGGGTCTCGCG
GTATCATTGCAGCACTGGGGCCAGATGGTAAGCCCTCCCGTATCGTAGTTATCTACACGACGGGGAGTCA
GGCAACTATGGATGAACGAAATAGACAGATCGCTGAGATAGGTGCCTCACTGATTAAGCATTGGTAACTG
TCAGACCAAGTTTACTCATATATACTTTAGATTGATTTAAAACTTCATTTTTAATTTAAAAGGATCTAGG
TGAAGATCCTTTTTGATAATCTCATGACCAAAATCCCTTAACGTGAGTTTTCGTTCCACTGAGCGTCAGA
CCCCGTAGAAAAGATCAAAGGATCTTCTTGAGATCCTTTTTTTCTGCGCGTAATCTGCTGCTTGCAAACA
AAAAAACCACCGCTACCAGCGGTGGTTTGTTTGCCGGATCAAGAGCTACCAACTCTTTTTCCGAAGGTAA
CTGGCTTCAGCAGAGCGCAGATACCAAATACTGTTCTTCTAGTGTAGCCGTAGTTAGGCCACCACTTCAA
GAACTCTGTAGCACCGCCTACATACCTCGCTCTGCTAATCCTGTTACCAGTGGCTGCTGCCAGTGGCGAT
AAGTCGTGTCTTACCGGGTTGGACTCAAGACGATAGTTACCGGATAAGGCGCAGCGGTCGGGCTGAACGG
GGGGTTCGTGCACACAGCCCAGCTTGGAGCGAACGACCTACACCGAACTGAGATACCTACAGCGTGAGCT
ATGAGAAAGCGCCACGCTTCCCGAAGGGAGAAAGGCGGACAGGTATCCGGTAAGCGGCAGGGTCGGAACA
GGAGAGCGCACGAGGGAGCTTCCAGGGGGAAACGCCTGGTATCTTTATAGTCCTGTCGGGTTTCGCCACC
TCTGACTTGAGCGTCGATTTTTGTGATGCTCGTCAGGGGGGCGGAGCCTATGGAAAAACGCCAGCAACGC
GGCCTTTTTACGGTTCCTGGCCTTTTGCTGGCCTTTTGCTCACATGTTCTTTCCTGCGTTATCCCCTGAT
TCTGTGGATAACCGTATTACCGCCTTTGAGTGAGCTGATACCGCTCGCCGCAGCCGAACGACCGAGCGCA
GCGAGTCAGTGAGCGAGGAAGCGGAAGAGCGCCCAATACGCAAACCGCCTCTCCCCGCGCGTTGGCCGAT
TCATTAATGCAGCTGGCACGACAGGTTTCCCGACTGGAAAGCGGGCAGTGAGCGCAACGCAATTAATGTG
AGTTAGCTCACTCATTAGGCACCCCAGGCTTTACACTTTATGCTTCCGGCTCGTATGTTGTGTGGAATTG
TGAGCGGATAACAATTTCACACAGGAAACAGCTATGACCATGATTACGCCAAGCGCGCAATTAACCCTCA
CTAAAGGGAACAAAAGCTGGAGCTGCAAGCTTAATGTAGTCTTATGCAATACTCTTGTAGTCTTGCAACA
TGGTAACGATGAGTTAGCAACATGCCTTACAAGGAGAGAAAAAGCACCGTGCATGCCGATTGGTGGAAGT
AAGGTGGTACGATCGTGCCTTATTAGGAAGGCAACAGACGGGTCTGACATGGATTGGACGAACCACTGAA
TTGCCGCATTGCAGAGATATTGTATTTAAGTGCCTAGCTCGATACATAAACGGGTCTCTCTGGTTAGACC
AGATCTGAGCCTGGGAGCTCTCTGGCTAACTAGGGAACCCACTGCTTAAGCCTCAATAAAGCTTGCCTTG
AGTGCTTCAAGTAGTGTGTGCCCGTCTGTTGTGTGACTCTGGTAACTAGAGATCCCTCAGACCCTTTTAG
TCAGTGTGGAAAATCTCTAGCAGTGGCGCCCGAACAGGGACTTGAAAGCGAAAGGGAAACCAGAGGAGCT
CTCTCGACGCAGGACTCGGCTTGCTGAAGCGCGCACGGCAAGAGGCGAGGGGCGGCGACTGGTGAGTACG
CCAAAAATTTTGACTAGCGGAGGCTAGAAGGAGAGAGATGGGTGCGAGAGCGTCAGTATTAAGCGGGGGA
GAATTAGATCGCGATGGGAAAAAATTCGGTTAAGGCCAGGGGGAAAGAAAAAATATAAATTAAAACATAT
AGTATGGGCAAGCAGGGAGCTAGAACGATTCGCAGTTAATCCTGGCCTGTTAGAAACATCAGAAGGCTGT
AGACAAATACTGGGACAGCTACAACCATCCCTTCAGACAGGATCAGAAGAACTTAGATCATTATATAATA
CAGTAGCAACCCTCTATTGTGTGCATCAAAGGATAGAGATAAAAGACACCAAGGAAGCTTTAGACAAGAT
AGAGGAAGAGCAAAACAAAAGTAAGACCACCGCACAGCAAGCGGCCGCTGATCTTCAGACCTGGAGGAGG
AGATATGAGGGACAATTGGAGAAGTGAATTATATAAATATAAAGTAGTAAAAATTGAACCATTAGGAGTA
GCACCCACCAAGGCAAAGAGAAGAGTGGTGCAGAGAGAAAAAAGAGCAGTGGGAATAGGAGCTTTGTTCC
TTGGGTTCTTGGGAGCAGCAGGAAGCACTATGGGCGCAGCGTCAATGACGCTGACGGTACAGGCCAGACA
ATTATTGTCTGGTATAGTGCAGCAGCAGAACAATTTGCTGAGGGCTATTGAGGCGCAACAGCATCTGTTG
CAACTCACAGTCTGGGGCATCAAGCAGCTCCAGGCAAGAATCCTGGCTGTGGAAAGATACCTAAAGGATC
AACAGCTCCTGGGGATTTGGGGTTGCTCTGGAAAACTCATTTGCACCACTGCTGTGCCTTGGAATGCTAG
TTGGAGTAATAAATCTCTGGAACAGATTTGGAATCACACGACCTGGATGGAGTGGGACAGAGAAATTAAC
AATTACACAAGCTTAATACACTCCTTAATTGAAGAATCGCAAAACCAGCAAGAAAAGAATGAACAAGAAT
TATTGGAATTAGATAAATGGGCAAGTTTGTGGAATTGGTTTAACATAACAAATTGGCTGTGGTATATAAA
ATTATTCATAATGATAGTAGGAGGCTTGGTAGGTTTAAGAATAGTTTTTGCTGTACTTTCTATAGTGAAT
AGAGTTAGGCAGGGATATTCACCATTATCGTTTCAGACCCACCTCCCAACCCCGAGGGGACCCAGAGAGG
GCCTATTTCCCATGATTCCTTCATATTTGCATATACGATACAAGGCTGTTAGAGAGATAATTAGAATTAA
TTTGACTGTAAACACAAAGATATTAGTACAAAATACGTGACGTAGAAAGTAATAATTTCTTGGGTAGTTT
GCAGTTTTAAAATTATGTTTTAAAATGGACTATCATATGCTTACCGTAACTTGAAAGTATTTCGATTTCT
TGGCTTTATATATCTTGTGGAAAGGACGAAACACCGGCCAGCGGGGATATGGTGAAGTTTTAGAGCTAGA
AATAGCAAGTTAAAATAAGGCTAGTCCGTTATCAACTTGAAAAAGTGGCACCGAGTCGGTGCTTTTTTAA
GCTTGGCGTAACTAGATCTTGAGACAAATGGCAGTATTCATCCACAATTTTAAAAGAAAAGGGGGGATTG
GGGGGTACAGTGCAGGGGAAAGAATAGTAGACATAATAGCAACAGACATACAAACTAAAGAATTACAAAA
ACAAATTACAAAAATTCAAAATTTTCGGGTTTATTACAGGGACAGCAGAGATCCACTTTGGCGCCGGCTC
GAGGGGG
