>Addgene plasmid #80239 | non-targeting control gRNA (BRDN0001162447) | depositor partial sequence | sequence record 150957 | Target Sequence
GCCAGCGGGGATATGGTGAA
