>Addgene plasmid #80239 | non-targeting control gRNA (BRDN0001162447) | addgene partial sequence | sequence record 189143 | hU6-F
CGTAGAAAGTAATAATTTCTTGGGTAGTTTGCAGTTTTAAAATTATGTTTTAAAATGGACTATCATATGC
TTACCGTAACTTGAAAGTATTTCGATTTCTTGGCTTTATATATCTTGTGGAAAGGACGAAACACCGGCCA
GCGGGGATATGGTGAAGTTTTAGAGCTAGAAATAGCAAGTTAAAATAAGGCTAGTCCGTTATCAACTTGA
AAAAGTGGCACCGAGTCGGTGCTTTTTTAAGCTTGGCGTAACTAGATCTTGAGACAAATGGCAGTATTCA
TCCACAATTTTAAAAGAAAAGGGGGGATTGGGGGGTACAGTGCAGGGGAAAGAATAGTAGACATAATAGC
AACAGACATACAAACTAAAGAATTACAAAAACAAATTACAAAAATTCAAAATTTTCGGGTTTATTACAGG
GACAGCAGAGATCCACTTTGGCGCCGGCTCGAGGGGGCCCGGGTGCAAAGATGGATAAAGTTTTAAACAG
AGAGGAATCTTTGCAGCTAATGGACCTTCTAGGTCTTGAAAGGAGTGGGAATTGGCTCCGGTGCCCGTCA
GTGGGCAGAG
